Addgene plasmid #144320: TFORF1981
Purpose: Lentiviral vector for overexpressing transcription factor ORFs with unique 24-bp barcodes. Barcodes facilitate identification of transcription factors in pooled screens.
Depositing lab: Feng Zhang. Depositing organization: Broad Institute. Publication: A transcription factor atlas of directed differentiation. Joung J, Ma S, Tay T, Geiger-Schuller KR, Kirchgatterer PC, Verdine VK, Guo B, Arias-Garcia MA, Allen WE, Singh A, Kuksenko O, Abudayyeh OO, Gootenberg JS, Fu Z, Macrae RK, Buenrostro JD, Regev A, Zhang F. Cell. 2023 Jan 5;186(1):209-229.e26. doi: 10.1016/j.cell.2022.11.026. PubMed 36608654.
Backbone
  Vector backbone: pLX_TRC317
  Backbone manufacturer: Broad Institute Genetic Perturbation Platform
  Backbone size w/o insert (bp): 8264
  Vector type: Mammalian Expression, Lentiviral
  Selectable markers: Puromycin
Growth in bacteria
  Bacterial resistance: Ampicillin, 100 μg/mL
  Growth temperature: 37°C
  Growth strain: NEB Stable
  Copy number: High Copy
Gene/Insert
  Gene/Insert name: TBX4
  Species: H. sapiens (human)
  Insert size (bp): 1739
  Entrez Gene: TBX4 (a.k.a. SPS)
  Promoter: EF1a
  Cloning method: Unknown
  Sequencing primers: 5′ GGGTGGAGACTGAAGTTAGGCCAG; 3′ CACATAGCGTAAAAGGAGCAACATAG
Terms and licenses: Academic/Nonprofit Terms; Industry Terms: Not Available to Industry
Depositor comments: NM_018488,ENST00000240335 . The transcription factor ORF portion of this plasmid was synthesized by Genewiz. Please test multiple small colonies in case of plasmid recombination. To make this collection available in a timely manner, a portion of this collection was not fully sequenced by Addgene. If an Addgene verified full plasmid sequence is not available, please contact us prior to placing an order to request the full sequence.
How to cite: TFORF1981 was a gift from Feng Zhang (Addgene plasmid # 144320 ; http://n2t.net/addgene:144320 ; RRID:Addgene_144320)
