[The description below was written by a language model from this plasmid's Addgene catalogue record and pLannotate feature annotations shown in this document.]
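Description:
TFORF1981 is a third-generation-style, self-inactivating lentiviral expression plasmid built on the pLX_TRC317 backbone and carrying the human TBX4 open reading frame. TBX4 is a T-box transcriptional regulator involved in lung, pelvis and hindlimb organogenesis. The plasmid belongs to a barcoded transcription factor ORF collection in which each clone carries a unique 24-bp barcode, so that individual factors can be identified by sequencing in pooled overexpression screens. The barcode itself is not annotated in the feature table. In bacteria the roughly 10 kb plasmid is maintained through a high-copy ColE1/pUC-type origin and selected with ampicillin via the bla gene. An f1 origin and remnants of a lac/lacZα cloning region are also present. The depositor warns that the plasmid can recombine, as is common for LTR-containing vectors.

The viral genome is transcribed from an RSV promoter fused to a truncated HIV-1 5' LTR. This is followed by the Ψ packaging signal with a gag fragment and by the Rev response element for Rev-dependent nuclear export, and it ends in a ΔU3 3' LTR with a downstream SV40 polyadenylation signal. Between the LTRs lie two expression units. An SV40 early promoter/origin drives puromycin N-acetyltransferase for selection of transduced mammalian cells. After a cPPT/CTS element that aids nuclear import of the viral DNA, the EF-1α promoter drives constitutive TBX4 expression. A WPRE downstream of the ORF enhances transcript stability and expression. Short annotated fragments such as the U6 promoter and small t antigen pieces appear to be partial sequence matches rather than functional elements. The construct is used to produce lentivirus for stable TBX4 overexpression, for example in directed differentiation screens.
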