Features (pLannotate 1.2.2; 31 found; start..end, strand, type, name):
      5..231     +  promoter       RSV promoter: Rous sarcoma virus enhancer/promoter
    232..412     +  LTR            5' LTR (truncated): truncated 5' long terminal repeat (LTR) from HIV-1
    459..584     +  misc_feature   HIV-1 Ψ: packaging signal of human immunodeficiency virus type 1
    568..931     +  CDS            HIV-1 gag (fragment): gag protein from human immunodeficiency virus 1; gag
   1077..1310    +  misc_feature   RRE: The Rev response element (RRE) of HIV-1 allows for Rev-dependent mRNA export from the nucleus to the cytoplasm.
   1687..1713    +  CDS            Rev (fragment): human immunodeficiency virus 1 (HIV-1) Rev protein; rev; enhances nuclear export of unspliced and incompletely spliced viral mRNAs
   1720..1743    +  promoter       SV40 promoter (fragment): SV40 early promoter
   1744..1815    +  promoter       SV40 promoter (fragment): SV40 enhancer and early promoter
   1839..1974    +  rep_origin     SV40 ori: SV40 origin of replication
   2020..2616    +  CDS            PuroR (fragment): puromycin N-acetyltransferase; pac from Streptomyces; confers resistance to puromycin
   2665..2782    +  misc_feature   cPPT/CTS: central polypurine tract and central termination sequence of HIV-1
   2847..2913    +  CDS            small t antigen (fragment): SV40 (simian virus 40) small t antigen
   2920..4098    +  promoter       EF-1α promoter: strong constitutive promoter for human elongation factor EF-1α
   4115..5749    +  CDS            TBX4: TBX4_HUMAN - Experimental evidence at protein level: Swiss-Prot protein existence level 1. Transcriptional regulator that has an essential role in the organogenesis of lungs, pelvis, and hindlimbs. From Homo sapiens (Human).
   5765..5818    +  promoter       U6 promoter (fragment): RNA polymerase III promoter for human U6 snRNA
   5860..6448    +  misc_feature   WPRE: woodchuck hepatitis virus posttranscriptional regulatory element
   6499..6518    +  misc_feature   cPPT/CTS (fragment): central polypurine tract and central termination sequence of HIV-1
   6520..6753    +  LTR            3' LTR (ΔU3): self-inactivating 3' long terminal repeat (LTR) from HIV-1
   6831..6952    +  polyA_signal   SV40 poly(A) signal: SV40 polyadenylation signal
   6992..7127    +  rep_origin     SV40 ori: SV40 origin of replication
   7148..7166    -  promoter       T7 promoter: promoter for bacteriophage T7 RNA polymerase
   7174..7329    +  CDS            lacZα (fragment): LacZα fragment of β-galactosidase; lacZ fragment
   7334..7762    +  rep_origin     f1 ori (sequence partly withheld): f1 bacteriophage origin of replication; arrow indicates direction of (+) strand synthesis
   7815..7919    +  promoter       AmpR promoter: bla
   7920..8780    +  CDS            AmpR: β-lactamase; bla; confers resistance to ampicillin, carbenicillin, and related antibiotics
   8951..9539    +  rep_origin     ori: high-copy-number ColE1/pMB1/pBR322/pUC origin of replication
   9722..9814    +  CDS            lacI (fragment): lac repressor; lacI; The lac repressor binds to the lac operator to inhibit transcription in E. coli. This inhibition can be relieved by adding lactose or isopropyl-β-D-thiogalactopyranoside (IPTG).
   9827..9848    +  protein_bind   CAP binding site: CAP binding activates transcription in the presence of cAMP. E. coli catabolite activator protein
   9863..9893    +  promoter       lac promoter: promoter for the E. coli lac operon
   9901..9917    +  protein_bind   lac operator: The lac repressor binds to the lac operator to inhibit transcription in E. coli. This inhibition can be relieved by adding lactose or isopropyl-β-D-thiogalactopyranoside (IPTG). lac repressor encoded by lacI
   9962..9980    +  promoter       T3 promoter: promoter for bacteriophage T3 RNA polymerase
>Addgene plasmid #144320 | TFORF1981 | addgene full sequence | sequence record 404169 | Addgene NGS Result
TTAATGTAGTCTTATGCAATACTCTTGTAGTCTTGCAACATGGTAACGATGAGTTAGCAACATGCCTTAC
AAGGAGAGAAAAAGCACCGTGCATGCCGATTGGTGGAAGTAAGGTGGTACGATCGTGCCTTATTAGGAAG
GCAACAGACGGGTCTGACATGGATTGGACGAACCACTGAATTGCCGCATTGCAGAGATATTGTATTTAAG
TGCCTAGCTCGATACATAAACGGGTCTCTCTGGTTAGACCAGATCTGAGCCTGGGAGCTCTCTGGCTAAC
TAGGGAACCCACTGCTTAAGCCTCAATAAAGCTTGCCTTGAGTGCTTCAAGTAGTGTGTGCCCGTCTGTT
GTGTGACTCTGGTAACTAGAGATCCCTCAGACCCTTTTAGTCAGTGTGGAAAATCTCTAGCAGTGGCGCC
CGAACAGGGACTTGAAAGCGAAAGGGAAACCAGAGGAGCTCTCTCGACGCAGGACTCGGCTTGCTGAAGC
GCGCACGGCAAGAGGCGAGGGGCGGCGACTGGTGAGTACGCCAAAAATTTTGACTAGCGGAGGCTAGAAG
GAGAGAGATGGGTGCGAGAGCGTCAGTATTAAGCGGGGGAGAATTAGATCGCGATGGGAAAAAATTCGGT
TAAGGCCAGGGGGAAAGAAAAAATATAAATTAAAACATATAGTATGGGCAAGCAGGGAGCTAGAACGATT
CGCAGTTAATCCTGGCCTGTTAGAAACATCAGAAGGCTGTAGACAAATACTGGGACAGCTACAACCATCC
CTTCAGACAGGATCAGAAGAACTTAGATCATTATATAATACAGTAGCAACCCTCTATTGTGTGCATCAAA
GGATAGAGATAAAAGACACCAAGGAAGCTTTAGACAAGATAGAGGAAGAGCAAAACAAAAGTAAGACCAC
CGCACAGCAAGCGGCCGCTGATCTTCAGACCTGGAGGAGGAGATATGAGGGACAATTGGAGAAGTGAATT
ATATAAATATAAAGTAGTAAAAATTGAACCATTAGGAGTAGCACCCACCAAGGCAAAGAGAAGAGTGGTG
CAGAGAGAAAAAAGAGCAGTGGGAATAGGAGCTTTGTTCCTTGGGTTCTTGGGAGCAGCAGGAAGCACTA
TGGGCGCAGCGTCAATGACGCTGACGGTACAGGCCAGACAATTATTGTCTGGTATAGTGCAGCAGCAGAA
CAATTTGCTGAGGGCTATTGAGGCGCAACAGCATCTGTTGCAACTCACAGTCTGGGGCATCAAGCAGCTC
CAGGCAAGAATCCTGGCTGTGGAAAGATACCTAAAGGATCAACAGCTCCTGGGGATTTGGGGTTGCTCTG
GAAAACTCATTTGCACCACTGCTGTGCCTTGGAATGCTAGTTGGAGTAATAAATCTCTGGAACAGATTTG
GAATCACACGACCTGGATGGAGTGGGACAGAGAAATTAACAATTACACAAGCTTAATACACTCCTTAATT
GAAGAATCGCAAAACCAGCAAGAAAAGAATGAACAAGAATTATTGGAATTAGATAAATGGGCAAGTTTGT
GGAATTGGTTTAACATAACAAATTGGCTGTGGTATATAAAATTATTCATAATGATAGTAGGAGGCTTGGT
AGGTTTAAGAATAGTTTTTGCTGTACTTTCTATAGTGAATAGAGTTAGGCAGGGATATTCACCATTATCG
TTTCAGACCCACCTCCCAACCCCGAGGGGACCCATGCATTGCATCTCAATTAGTCAGCAACCAGGTGTGG
AAAGTCCCCAGGCTCCCCAGCAGGCAGAAGTATGCAAAGCATGCGTCTCAATTAGTCAGCAACCATAGTC
CCGCCCCTAACTCCGCCCATCCCGCCCCTAACTCCGCCCAGTTCCGCCCATTCTCCGCCCCATGGCTGAC
TAATTTTTTTTATTTATGCAGAGGCCGAGGCCGCCTCGGCCTCTGAGCTATTCCAGAAGTAGTGAGGAGG
CTTTTTTGGAGGCCTAGGCTTTTGCAAAAAGCTTTCTAGAGGTACCACCGGAGCTTACCATGACCGAGTA
CAAGCCCACGGTGCGCCTCGCCACCCGCGACGACGTCCCCAGGGCCGTACGCACCCTCGCCGCCGCGTTC
GCCGACTACCCCGCCACGCGCCACACCGTCGATCCGGACCGCCACATCGAGCGGGTCACCGAGCTGCAAG
AACTCTTCCTCACGCGCGTCGGGCTCGACATCGGCAAGGTGTGGGTCGCGGACGACGGCGCCGCCGTGGC
GGTCTGGACCACGCCGGAGAGCGTCGAAGCGGGGGCGGTGTTCGCCGAGATCGGCCCGCGCATGGCCGAG
TTGAGCGGTTCCCGGCTGGCCGCGCAGCAACAGATGGAAGGCCTCCTGGCGCCGCACCGGCCCAAGGAGC
CCGCGTGGTTCCTGGCCACCGTCGGCGTCTCGCCCGACCACCAGGGCAAGGGTCTGGGCAGCGCCGTCGT
GCTCCCCGGAGTGGAGGCGGCCGAGCGCGCCGGGGTGCCCGCCTTCCTGGAGACCTCCGCGCCCCGCAAC
CTCCCCTTCTACGAGCGGCTCGGCTTCACCGTCACCGCCGACGTCGAGGTGCCCGAAGGACCGCGCACCT
GGTGCATGACCCGCAAGCCCGGTGCCAGTTAACGAATTCTAGATCTTGAGACAAATGGCAGTATTCATCC
ACAATTTTAAAAGAAAAGGGGGGATTGGGGGGTACAGTGCAGGGGAAAGAATAGTAGACATAATAGCAAC
AGACATACAAACTAAAGAATTACAAAAACAAATTACAAAAATTCAAAATTTTCGGGTTTATTACAGGGAC
AGCAGAGATCCACTTTGGCGCCGGCTCGAGGCCTGCAGGTGCAAAGATGGATAAAGTTTTAAACAGAGAG
GAATCTTTGCAGCTAATGGACCTTCTAGGTCTTGAAAGGAGTGGGAATTGGCTCCGGTGCCCGTCAGTGG
GCAGAGCGCACATCGCCCACAGTCCCCGAGAAGTTGGGGGGAGGGGTCGGCAATTGAACCGGTGCCTAGA
GAAGGTGGCGCGGGGTAAACTGGGAAAGTGATGTCGTGTACTGGCTCCGCCTTTTTCCCGAGGGTGGGGG
AGAACCGTATATAAGTGCAGTAGTCGCCGTGAACGTTCTTTTTCGCAACGGGTTTGCCGCCAGAACACAG
GTAAGTGCCGTGTGTGGTTCCCGCGGGCCTGGCCTCTTTACGGGTTATGGCCCTTGCGTGCCTTGAATTA
CTTCCACCTGGCTGCAGTACGTGATTCTTGATCCCGAGCTTCGGGTTGGAAGTGGGTGGGAGAGTTCGAG
GCCTTGCGCTTAAGGAGCCCCTTCGCCTCGTGCTTGAGTTGAGGCCTGGCCTGGGCGCTGGGGCCGCCGC
GTGCGAATCTGGTGGCACCTTCGCGCCTGTCTCGCTGCTTTCGATAAGTCTCTAGCCATTTAAAATTTTT
GATGACCTGCTGCGACGCTTTTTTTCTGGCAAGATAGTCTTGTAAATGCGGGCCAAGATCTGCACACTGG
TATTTCGGTTTTTGGGGCCGCGGGCGGCGACGGGGCCCGTGCGTCCCAGCGCACATGTTCGGCGAGGCGG
GGCCTGCGAGCGCGGCCACCGAGAATCGGACGGGGGTAGTCTCAAGCTGGCCGGCCTGCTCTGGTGCCTG
GCCTCGCGCCGCCGTGTATCGCCCCGCCCTGGGCGGCAAGGCTGGCCCGGTCGGCACCAGTTGCGTGAGC
GGAAAGATGGCCGCTTCCCGGCCCTGCTGCAGGGAGCTCAAAATGGAGGACGCGGCGCTCGGGAGAGCGG
GCGGGTGAGTCACCCACACAAAGGAAAAGGGCCTTTCCGTCCTCAGCCGTCGCTTCATGTGACTCCACGG
AGTACCGGGCGCCGTCCAGGCACCTCGATTAGTTCTCGAGCTTTTGGAGTACGTCGTCTTTAGGTTGGGG
GGAGGGGTTTTATGCGATGGAGTTTCCCCACACTGAGTGGGTGGAGACTGAAGTTAGGCCAGCTTGGCAC
TTGATGTAATTCTCCTTGGAATTTGCCCTTTTTGAGTTTGGATCTTGGTTCATTCTCAAGCCTCAGACAG
TGGTTCAAAGTTTTTTTCTTCCATTTCAGGTGTCGTGAGGCTAGCACCGCCACCATGCTGCAGGATAAGG
GCCTGTCCGAGAGCGAGGAGGCCTTCCGGGCCCCGGGCCCAGCGCTCGGAGAGGCCAGCGCAGCCAACGC
CCCCGAGCCCGCGCTGGCAGCGCCGGGCCTCAGCGGAGCCGCGCTAGGCAGCCCCCCGGGACCCGGGGCC
GACGTCGTCGCCGCCGCCGCCGCGGAGCAGACCATCGAGAACATCAAGGTGGGGCTGCATGAGAAGGAGC
TCTGGAAGAAGTTCCACGAGGCGGGCACCGAGATGATCATCACTAAGGCTGGCAGGAGGATGTTCCCCAG
CTACAAGGTAAAAGTCACAGGCATGAACCCCAAGACCAAGTATATCCTGCTGATTGACATTGTCCCTGCC
GATGACCATCGCTACAAGTTCTGTGACAACAAATGGATGGTGGCAGGGAAGGCTGAGCCAGCCATGCCAG
GAAGGCTGTATGTCCACCCGGATTCTCCTGCCACAGGAGCCCACTGGATGCGGCAGCTGGTCTCCTTCCA
GAAGCTGAAGCTGACAAACAACCACCTGGACCCCTTTGGCCATATCATCCTCAACTCTATGCACAAGTAC
CAGCCGCGGCTCCACATCGTTAAGGCTGATGAGAACAATGCTTTCGGCTCCAAAAACACTGCTTTCTGCA
CCCACGTGTTCCCAGAGACCTCCTTCATCTCTGTGACCTCCTACCAGAATCACAAGATCACCCAGCTGAA
AATTGAGAACAACCCTTTTGCCAAGGGATTCCGGGGCAGTGATGACAGTGACCTGCGTGTGGCCCGACTG
CAGAGCAAAGAATACCCCGTGATTTCCAAAAGCATCATGAGGCAGAGGCTCATCTCCCCCCAGCTCTCAG
CCACACCGGACGTGGGCCCCCTGCTCGGCACCCACCAGGCACTCCAGCACTACCAGCACGAGAACGGGGC
ACACTCACAGCTCGCGGAGCCGCAGGACCTGCCCCTCAGCACCTTTCCCACCCAGAGGGACTCAAGCCTC
TTCTATCACTGCCTGAAAAGACGAGACGGTACCCGCCACCTGGACTTACCTTGCAAGCGATCCTATCTGG
AAGCCCCCTCTTCGGTGGGGGAGGATCACTATTTCCGTTCCCCCCCTCCCTACGACCAGCAAATGCTGAG
CCCCTCCTACTGCAGTGAGGTGACCCCCAGAGAAGCATGTATGTACTCAGGTTCAGGGCCCGAGATTGCC
GGGGTGTCTGGGGTGGACGACCTGCCCCCACCTCCGCTGAGCTGTAACATGTGGACTTCAGTGTCGCCGT
ACACCAGCTATAGCGTGCAGACGATGGAGACTGTGCCGTACCAGCCCTTCCCCACGCACTTCACCGCCAC
CACCATGATGCCGCGGCTGCCCACCCTCTCCGCTCAGAGCTCCCAGCCACCAGGAAATGCCCACTTTAGT
GTCTACAATCAGCTCTCCCAGTCTCAGGTCCGAGAGCGGGGGCCCAGCGCCTCATTCCCAAGAGAGCGCG
GCCTCCCCCAAGGGTGTGAGAGGAAGCCACCCTCGCCACATCTAAATGCTGCCAATGAGTTTCTCTACTC
TCAAACCTTCTCCTTGTCCCGAGAATCTTCCTTACAGTACCATTCAGGAATGGGGACTGTGGAGAACTGG
ACTGACGGATAGTAATGAACTAGTCCGTAACTTGAAAGTATTTCGATTTCTTGGCTTTATATATCTTGTG
GAAAGGACGATCCTTGTTATGAGCATGCACCAGAACGCGTTAAGTCGACAATCAACCTCTGGATTACAAA
ATTTGTGAAAGATTGACTGGTATTCTTAACTATGTTGCTCCTTTTACGCTATGTGGATACGCTGCTTTAA
TGCCTTTGTATCATGCTATTGCTTCCCGTATGGCTTTCATTTTCTCCTCCTTGTATAAATCCTGGTTGCT
GTCTCTTTATGAGGAGTTGTGGCCCGTTGTCAGGCAACGTGGCGTGGTGTGCACTGTGTTTGCTGACGCA
ACCCCCACTGGTTGGGGCATTGCCACCACCTGTCAGCTCCTTTCCGGGACTTTCGCTTTCCCCCTCCCTA
TTGCCACGGCGGAACTCATCGCCGCCTGCCTTGCCCGCTGCTGGACAGGGGCTCGGCTGTTGGGCACTGA
CAATTCCGTGGTGTTGTCGGGGAAATCATCGTCCTTTCCTTGGCTGCTCGCCTGTGTTGCCACCTGGATT
CTGCGCGGGACGTCCTTCTGCTACGTCCCTTCGGCCCTCAATCCAGCGGACCTTCCTTCCCGCGGCCTGC
TGCCGGCTCTGCGGCCTCTTCCGCGTCTTCGCCTTCGCCCTCAGACGAGTCGGATCTCCCTTTGGGCCGC
CTCCCCGCGTCGACTTTAAGACCAATGACTTACAAGGCAGCTGTAGATCTTAGCCACTTTTTAAAAGAAA
AGGGGGGACTGGAAGGGCTAATTCACTCCCAACGAAGACAAGATCTGCTTTTTGCTTGTACTGGGTCTCT
CTGGTTAGACCAGATCTGAGCCTGGGAGCTCTCTGGCTAACTAGGGAACCCACTGCTTAAGCCTCAATAA
AGCTTGCCTTGAGTGCTTCAAGTAGTGTGTGCCCGTCTGTTGTGTGACTCTGGTAACTAGAGATCCCTCA
GACCCTTTTAGTCAGTGTGGAAAATCTCTAGCAGTACGTATAGTAGTTCATGTCATCTTATTATTCAGTA
TTTATAACTTGCAAAGAAATGAATATCAGAGAGTGAGAGGAACTTGTTTATTGCAGCTTATAATGGTTAC
AAATAAAGCAATAGCATCACAAATTTCACAAATAAAGCATTTTTTTCACTGCATTCTAGTTGTGGTTTGT
CCAAACTCATCAATGTATCTTATCATGTCTGGCTCTAGCTATCCCGCCCCTAACTCCGCCCATCCCGCCC
CTAACTCCGCCCAGTTCCGCCCATTCTCCGCCCCATGGCTGACTAATTTTTTTTATTTATGCAGAGGCCG
AGGCCGCCTCGGCCTCTGAGCTATTCCAGAAGTAGTGAGGAGGCTTTTTTGGAGGCCTAGGGACGTACCC
AATTCGCCCTATAGTGAGTCGTATTACGCGCGCTCACTGGCCGTCGTTTTACAACGTCGTGACTGGGAAA
ACCCTGGCGTTACCCAACTTAATCGCCTTGCAGCACATCCCCCTTTCGCCAGCTGGCGTAATAGCGAAGA
GGCCCGCACCGATCGCCCTTCCCAACAGTTGCGCAGCCTGAATGGCGAATGGG
[124 nt withheld, positions 7334-7457]
C
[91 nt withheld, positions 7459-7549]
A
[49 nt withheld, positions 7551-7599]
CCTTTGACGTTGGAGTCCACGTTCTTT
[37 nt withheld, positions 7627-7663]
ACCCTATCTCGGTCTATTCTTTTGATTTATAAGGGATTTTGCCGATTTCGGCCTATTGGTTAAAAAATGA
GCTGATTTAACAAAAATTTAACGCGAATTTTAACAAAATATTAACGCTTACAATTTAGGTGGCACTTTTC
GGGGAAATGTGCGCGGAACCCCTATTTGTTTATTTTTCTAAATACATTCAAATATGTATCCGCTCATGAG
ACAATAACCCTGATAAATGCTTCAATAATATTGAAAAAGGAAGAGTATGAGTATTCAACATTTCCGTGTC
GCCCTTATTCCCTTTTTTGCGGCATTTTGCCTTCCTGTTTTTGCTCACCCAGAAACGCTGGTGAAAGTAA
AAGATGCTGAAGATCAGTTGGGTGCACGAGTGGGTTACATCGAACTGGATCTCAACAGCGGTAAGATCCT
TGAGAGTTTTCGCCCCGAAGAACGTTTTCCAATGATGAGCACTTTTAAAGTTCTGCTATGTGGCGCGGTA
TTATCCCGTATTGACGCCGGGCAAGAGCAACTCGGTCGCCGCATACACTATTCTCAGAATGACTTGGTTG
AGTACTCACCAGTCACAGAAAAGCATCTTACGGATGGCATGACAGTAAGAGAATTATGCAGTGCTGCCAT
AACCATGAGTGATAACACTGCGGCCAACTTACTTCTGACAACGATCGGAGGACCGAAGGAGCTAACCGCT
TTTTTGCACAACATGGGGGATCATGTAACTCGCCTTGATCGTTGGGAACCGGAGCTGAATGAAGCCATAC
CAAACGACGAGCGTGACACCACGATGCCTGTAGCAATGGCAACAACGTTGCGCAAACTATTAACTGGCGA
ACTACTTACTCTAGCTTCCCGGCAACAATTAATAGACTGGATGGAGGCGGATAAAGTTGCAGGACCACTT
CTGCGCTCGGCCCTTCCGGCTGGCTGGTTTATTGCTGATAAATCTGGAGCCGGTGAGCGTGGGTCTCGCG
GTATCATTGCAGCACTGGGGCCAGATGGTAAGCCCTCCCGTATCGTAGTTATCTACACGACGGGGAGTCA
GGCAACTATGGATGAACGAAATAGACAGATCGCTGAGATAGGTGCCTCACTGATTAAGCATTGGTAACTG
TCAGACCAAGTTTACTCATATATACTTTAGATTGATTTAAAACTTCATTTTTAATTTAAAAGGATCTAGG
TGAAGATCCTTTTTGATAATCTCATGACCAAAATCCCTTAACGTGAGTTTTCGTTCCACTGAGCGTCAGA
CCCCGTAGAAAAGATCAAAGGATCTTCTTGAGATCCTTTTTTTCTGCGCGTAATCTGCTGCTTGCAAACA
AAAAAACCACCGCTACCAGCGGTGGTTTGTTTGCCGGATCAAGAGCTACCAACTCTTTTTCCGAAGGTAA
CTGGCTTCAGCAGAGCGCAGATACCAAATACTGTTCTTCTAGTGTAGCCGTAGTTAGGCCACCACTTCAA
GAACTCTGTAGCACCGCCTACATACCTCGCTCTGCTAATCCTGTTACCAGTGGCTGCTGCCAGTGGCGAT
AAGTCGTGTCTTACCGGGTTGGACTCAAGACGATAGTTACCGGATAAGGCGCAGCGGTCGGGCTGAACGG
GGGGTTCGTGCACACAGCCCAGCTTGGAGCGAACGACCTACACCGAACTGAGATACCTACAGCGTGAGCT
ATGAGAAAGCGCCACGCTTCCCGAAGGGAGAAAGGCGGACAGGTATCCGGTAAGCGGCAGGGTCGGAACA
GGAGAGCGCACGAGGGAGCTTCCAGGGGGAAACGCCTGGTATCTTTATAGTCCTGTCGGGTTTCGCCACC
TCTGACTTGAGCGTCGATTTTTGTGATGCTCGTCAGGGGGGCGGAGCCTATGGAAAAACGCCAGCAACGC
GGCCTTTTTACGGTTCCTGGCCTTTTGCTGGCCTTTTGCTCACATGTTCTTTCCTGCGTTATCCCCTGAT
TCTGTGGATAACCGTATTACCGCCTTTGAGTGAGCTGATACCGCTCGCCGCAGCCGAACGACCGAGCGCA
GCGAGTCAGTGAGCGAGGAAGCGGAAGAGCGCCCAATACGCAAACCGCCTCTCCCCGCGCGTTGGCCGAT
TCATTAATGCAGCTGGCACGACAGGTTTCCCGACTGGAAAGCGGGCAGTGAGCGCAACGCAATTAATGTG
AGTTAGCTCACTCATTAGGCACCCCAGGCTTTACACTTTATGCTTCCGGCTCGTATGTTGTGTGGAATTG
TGAGCGGATAACAATTTCACACAGGAAACAGCTATGACCATGATTACGCCAAGCGCGCAATTAACCCTCA
CTAAAGGGAACAAAAGCTGGAGCTGCAAGC
