>Addgene plasmid #144320 | TFORF1981 | depositor partial sequence | sequence record 285075 | Insert
ACCGCCACCATGCTGCAGGATAAGGGCCTGTCCGAGAGCGAGGAGGCCTTCCGGGCCCCGGGCCCAGCGC
TCGGAGAGGCCAGCGCAGCCAACGCCCCCGAGCCCGCGCTGGCAGCGCCGGGCCTCAGCGGAGCCGCGCT
AGGCAGCCCCCCGGGACCCGGGGCCGACGTCGTCGCCGCCGCCGCCGCGGAGCAGACCATCGAGAACATC
AAGGTGGGGCTGCATGAGAAGGAGCTCTGGAAGAAGTTCCACGAGGCGGGCACCGAGATGATCATCACTA
AGGCTGGCAGGAGGATGTTCCCCAGCTACAAGGTAAAAGTCACAGGCATGAACCCCAAGACCAAGTATAT
CCTGCTGATTGACATTGTCCCTGCCGATGACCATCGCTACAAGTTCTGTGACAACAAATGGATGGTGGCA
GGGAAGGCTGAGCCAGCCATGCCAGGAAGGCTGTATGTCCACCCGGATTCTCCTGCCACAGGAGCCCACT
GGATGCGGCAGCTGGTCTCCTTCCAGAAGCTGAAGCTGACAAACAACCACCTGGACCCCTTTGGCCATAT
CATCCTCAACTCTATGCACAAGTACCAGCCGCGGCTCCACATCGTTAAGGCTGATGAGAACAATGCTTTC
GGCTCCAAAAACACTGCTTTCTGCACCCACGTGTTCCCAGAGACCTCCTTCATCTCTGTGACCTCCTACC
AGAATCACAAGATCACCCAGCTGAAAATTGAGAACAACCCTTTTGCCAAGGGATTCCGGGGCAGTGATGA
CAGTGACCTGCGTGTGGCCCGACTGCAGAGCAAAGAATACCCCGTGATTTCCAAAAGCATCATGAGGCAG
AGGCTCATCTCCCCCCAGCTCTCAGCCACACCGGACGTGGGCCCCCTGCTCGGCACCCACCAGGCACTCC
AGCACTACCAGCACGAGAACGGGGCACACTCACAGCTCGCGGAGCCGCAGGACCTGCCCCTCAGCACCTT
TCCCACCCAGAGGGACTCAAGCCTCTTCTATCACTGCCTGAAAAGACGAGACGGTACCCGCCACCTGGAC
TTACCTTGCAAGCGATCCTATCTGGAAGCCCCCTCTTCGGTGGGGGAGGATCACTATTTCCGTTCCCCCC
CTCCCTACGACCAGCAAATGCTGAGCCCCTCCTACTGCAGTGAGGTGACCCCCAGAGAAGCATGTATGTA
CTCAGGTTCAGGGCCCGAGATTGCCGGGGTGTCTGGGGTGGACGACCTGCCCCCACCTCCGCTGAGCTGT
AACATGTGGACTTCAGTGTCGCCGTACACCAGCTATAGCGTGCAGACGATGGAGACTGTGCCGTACCAGC
CCTTCCCCACGCACTTCACCGCCACCACCATGATGCCGCGGCTGCCCACCCTCTCCGCTCAGAGCTCCCA
GCCACCAGGAAATGCCCACTTTAGTGTCTACAATCAGCTCTCCCAGTCTCAGGTCCGAGAGCGGGGGCCC
AGCGCCTCATTCCCAAGAGAGCGCGGCCTCCCCCAAGGGTGTGAGAGGAAGCCACCCTCGCCACATCTAA
ATGCTGCCAATGAGTTTCTCTACTCTCAAACCTTCTCCTTGTCCCGAGAATCTTCCTTACAGTACCATTC
AGGAATGGGGACTGTGGAGAACTGGACTGACGGATAGTAATGAACTAGTCCGTAACTTGAAAGTATTTCG
ATTTCTTGGCTTTATATATCTTGTGGAAAGGACGATCCTTGTTATGAGCATGCACCAGA
