>Addgene plasmid #144320 | TFORF1981 | depositor partial sequence | sequence record 285076 | Barcode
TCCTTGTTATGAGCATGCACCAGA
